Addgene plasmid #37798: PIGAZFN-L2
Depositing lab: Linzhao Cheng. Depositing organization: Johns Hopkins University and School of Medicine. Publication: Gene targeting of a disease-related gene in human induced pluripotent stem and embryonic stem cells. Zou J, Maeder ML, Mali P, Pruett-Miller SM, Thibodeau-Beganny S, Chou BK, Chen G, Ye Z, Park IH, Daley GQ, Porteus MH, Joung JK, Cheng L. Cell Stem Cell. 2009 Jul 2. 5(1):97-110. 10.1016/j.stem.2009.05.023 PubMed 19540188.
Backbone
  Vector backbone: pST1374
  Backbone manufacturer: Keith Joung lab @ MGH/HMS
  Backbone size w/o insert (bp): 5709
  Total vector size (bp): 5973
  Modifications to backbone: The backbone was digested using XbaI/BamHI to insert the zinc finger sequence.
  Vector type: Mammalian Expression
Growth in bacteria
  Bacterial resistance: Ampicillin, 100 μg/mL
  Growth temperature: 37°C
  Growth strain: DH5alpha
  Copy number: High Copy
Gene/Insert
  Gene/Insert name: PIGA zinc finger L2
  Species: Synthetic
  Insert size (bp): 264
  Promoter: CMV
  Cloning method: Restriction Enzyme; 5′ cloning site XbaI (not destroyed); 3′ cloning site BamHI (not destroyed)
  Sequencing primers: 5′ T7
Resource information
  A portion of this plasmid was derived from a plasmid made by: The insert and backbone were from Dr. Keith Joung's lab in Massachusetts General Hospital/Harvard Medical School.
Terms and licenses: Academic/Nonprofit Terms; Industry Terms: Not Available to Industry
Depositor comments: Please also cite the original article from Joung lab describing the construction of zinc finger nuclease: Maeder ML, Thibodeau-Beganny S, Osiak A, Wright DA, Anthony RM, et al. Rapid “open-source” engineering of customized zinc-finger nucleases for highly efficient gene modification. Mol Cell. 2008;31:294–301.
How to cite: PIGAZFN-L2 was a gift from Linzhao Cheng (Addgene plasmid # 37798 ; http://n2t.net/addgene:37798 ; RRID:Addgene_37798)
