[The description below was written by a language model from this plasmid's Addgene catalogue record and pLannotate feature annotations shown in this document.]
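Description:
PIGAZFN-L2 is a 5,973 bp mammalian expression plasmid encoding one half (by its name, apparently the "left" subunit) of a zinc finger nuclease pair directed against the human PIGA gene. It was built by inserting a 264 bp synthetic zinc finger array between the XbaI and BamHI sites of the pST1374 backbone, a ZFN expression vector. Both sites are retained. In bacteria the plasmid replicates at high copy from a ColE1/pUC-type origin and is selected with ampicillin through the bla gene. An f1 origin is also present.

The nuclease is driven by the CMV immediate early enhancer and promoter, with a T7 promoter just downstream that also serves as the sequencing primer site. The annotated reading frame begins with a FLAG-type epitope fragment. It continues through the unannotated interval where the zinc finger array presumably sits and then runs into the FokI cleavage domain. A V5 tag sequence is annotated just after FokI, though the record does not show whether it is in frame, and a bGH polyadenylation signal ends the unit. Because the FokI domain cuts only as a dimer, this construct is meant to be co-delivered with a partner ZFN that binds the adjacent half-site, which produces a targeted double-strand break. A second cassette places a blasticidin S deaminase gene under SV40 and EM7 promoters with an SV40 poly(A) signal, which would allow blasticidin selection in mammalian cells. The short bleomycin-resistance, lac and HIV LTR annotations appear to be backbone remnants. The associated publication used such nucleases for gene targeting of a disease-related gene in human induced pluripotent and embryonic stem cells.
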