Features (pLannotate 1.2.2; 24 found; start..end, strand, type, name):
     36..80      -  misc_feature   bom (fragment): basis of mobility region from pBR322
    235..614     +  enhancer       CMV enhancer: human cytomegalovirus immediate early enhancer
    615..818     +  promoter       CMV promoter: human cytomegalovirus (CMV) immediate early promoter
    814..847     +  LTR            5' LTR (truncated) (fragment): truncated 5' long terminal repeat (LTR) from HIV-1
    863..881     +  promoter       T7 promoter: promoter for bacteriophage T7 RNA polymerase
    943..962     +  CDS            3xFLAG (fragment): three tandem FLAG® epitope tags
   1234..1821    +  CDS            FokI cleavage domain: nonspecific DNA cleavage domain of the FokI endonuclease (Li et al., 1992) must dimerize to be catalytically active
   1837..1878    +  CDS            V5 tag: epitope tag from simian virus 5
   1934..2158    +  polyA_signal   bGH poly(A) signal: bovine growth hormone polyadenylation signal
   2162..2183    +  promoter       SV40 promoter (fragment): SV40 enhancer and early promoter
   2204..2632    +  rep_origin     f1 ori (sequence partly withheld): f1 bacteriophage origin of replication; arrow indicates direction of (+) strand synthesis
   2646..2976    +  promoter       SV40 promoter: SV40 enhancer and early promoter
   3024..3071    +  promoter       EM7 promoter: synthetic bacterial promoter&nbsp
   3090..3488    +  CDS            BSD: blasticidin S deaminase; Aspergillus terreus BSD; confers resistance to blasticidin
   3489..3516    +  CDS            BleoR (fragment): antibiotic-binding protein; Sh ble from Streptoalloteichus hindustanus; confers resistance to bleomycin, phleomycin, and Zeocin™
   3526..3651    +  CDS            ble (fragment): BLE_KLEPN - Experimental evidence at protein level: Swiss-Prot protein existence level 1. Binding protein with a strong affinity to the bleomycin family of antibiotics. Binds to CL990; an antimitotic-antibiotic compound. From Klebsiella pneumoniae.
   3646..3767    +  polyA_signal   SV40 poly(A) signal: SV40 polyadenylation signal
   3840..3856    -  protein_bind   lac operator: The lac repressor binds to the lac operator to inhibit transcription in E. coli. This inhibition can be relieved by adding lactose or isopropyl-β-D-thiogalactopyranoside (IPTG). lac repressor encoded by lacI
   3864..3894    -  promoter       lac promoter: promoter for the E. coli lac operon
   3909..3930    -  protein_bind   CAP binding site: CAP binding activates transcription in the presence of cAMP. E. coli catabolite activator protein
   3943..4035    -  CDS            lacI (fragment): lac repressor; lacI; The lac repressor binds to the lac operator to inhibit transcription in E. coli. This inhibition can be relieved by adding lactose or isopropyl-β-D-thiogalactopyranoside (IPTG).
   4218..4806    -  rep_origin     ori: high-copy-number ColE1/pMB1/pBR322/pUC origin of replication
   4977..5837    -  CDS            AmpR: β-lactamase; bla; confers resistance to ampicillin, carbenicillin, and related antibiotics
   5838..5942    -  promoter       AmpR promoter: bla
>Addgene plasmid #37798 | PIGAZFN-L2 | depositor full sequence | sequence record 47424 | PIGAZFN-L2 sequence 5973 bps
GACGGATCGGGAGATCTCCCGATCCCCTATGGTCGACTCTCAGTACAATCTGCTCTGATGCCGCATAGTT
AAGCCAGTATCTGCTCCCTGCTTGTGTGTTGGAGGTCGCTGAGTAGTGCGCGAGCAAAATTTAAGCTACA
ACAAGGCAAGGCTTGACCGACAATTGCATGAAGAATCTGCTTAGGGTTAGGCGTTTTGCGCTGCTTCGCG
ATGTACGGGCCAGATATACGCGTTGACATTGATTATTGACTAGTTATTAATAGTAATCAATTACGGGGTC
ATTAGTTCATAGCCCATATATGGAGTTCCGCGTTACATAACTTACGGTAAATGGCCCGCCTGGCTGACCG
CCCAACGACCCCCGCCCATTGACGTCAATAATGACGTATGTTCCCATAGTAACGCCAATAGGGACTTTCC
ATTGACGTCAATGGGTGGACTATTTACGGTAAACTGCCCACTTGGCAGTACATCAAGTGTATCATATGCC
AAGTACGCCCCCTATTGACGTCAATGACGGTAAATGGCCCGCCTGGCATTATGCCCAGTACATGACCTTA
TGGGACTTTCCTACTTGGCAGTACATCTACGTATTAGTCATCGCTATTACCATGGTGATGCGGTTTTGGC
AGTACATCAATGGGCGTGGATAGCGGTTTGACTCACGGGGATTTCCAAGTCTCCACCCCATTGACGTCAA
TGGGAGTTTGTTTTGGCACCAAAATCAACGGGACTTTCCAAAATGTCGTAACAACTCCGCCCCATTGACG
CAAATGGGCGGTAGGCGTGTACGGTGGGAGGTCTATATAAGCAGAGCTCTCTGGCTAACTAGAGAACCCA
CTGCTTACTGGCTTATCGAAATTAATACGACTCACTATAGGGAGACCCAAGCTGGCTAGCACCATGGGAC
CTAAGAAAAAGAGGAAGGTGGCGGCCGCTGACTACAAGGATGACGACGATAAATCTAGACCCGGGGAGCG
CCCCTTCCAGTGTCGCATTTGCATGCGGAACTTTTCGGACGGCAGCACGCTTAACAGGCATACCCGTACT
CATACCGGTGAAAAACCGTTTCAGTGTCGGATCTGTATGCGAAATTTCTCCCAGGGGAGCAGCTTGAGGC
GGCATCTACGTACGCACACCGGCGAGAAGCCATTCCAATGCCGAATATGCATGCGCAACTTCAGTATCAG
CCACAACCTGGCGCGGCACCTAAAAACCCACCTGAGGGGATCCCAACTAGTCAAAAGTGAACTGGAGGAG
AAGAAATCTGAACTTCGTCATAAATTGAAATATGTGCCTCATGAATATATTGAATTAATTGAAATTGCCA
GAAATTCCACTCAGGATAGAATTCTTGAAATGAAGGTAATGGAATTTTTTATGAAAGTTTATGGATATAG
AGGTAAACATTTGGGTGGATCAAGGAAACCGGACGGAGCAATTTATACTGTCGGATCTCCTATTGATTAC
GGTGTGATCGTGGATACTAAAGCTTATAGCGGAGGTTATAATCTGCCAATTGGCCAAGCAGATGAAATGC
AACGATATGTCGAAGAAAATCAAACACGAAACAAACATATCAACCCTAATGAATGGTGGAAAGTCTATCC
ATCTTCTGTAACGGAATTTAAGTTTTTATTTGTGAGTGGTCACTTTAAAGGAAACTACAAAGCTCAGCTT
ACACGATTAAATCATATCACTAATTGTAATGGAGCTGTTCTTAGTGTAGAAGAGCTTTTAATTGGTGGAG
AAATGATTAAAGCCGGCACATTAACCTTAGAGGAAGTGAGACGGAAATTTAATAACGGCGAGATAAACTT
TTAAGGGCCCTTCGAAGGTAAGCCTATCCCTAACCCTCTCCTCGGTCTCGATTCTACGCGTACCGGTCAT
CATCACCATCACCATTGAGTTTAAACCCGCTGATCAGCCTCGACTGTGCCTTCTAGTTGCCAGCCATCTG
TTGTTTGCCCCTCCCCCGTGCCTTCCTTGACCCTGGAAGGTGCCACTCCCACTGTCCTTTCCTAATAAAA
TGAGGAAATTGCATCGCATTGTCTGAGTAGGTGTCATTCTATTCTGGGGGGTGGGGTGGGGCAGGACAGC
AAGGGGGAGGATTGGGAAGACAATAGCAGGCATGCTGGGGATGCGGTGGGCTCTATGGCTTCTGAGGCGG
AAAGAACCAGCTGGGGCTCTAGGGGGTATCCCC
[124 nt withheld, positions 2204-2327]
C
[32 nt withheld, positions 2329-2360]
CA
[57 nt withheld, positions 2363-2419]
A
[49 nt withheld, positions 2421-2469]
CCTTTGACGTTGGAGTCCACGTTCTTT
[37 nt withheld, positions 2497-2533]
ACCCTATCTCGGTCTATTCTTTTGATTTATAAGGGATTTTGGGGATTTCGGCCTATTGGTTAAAAAATGA
GCTGATTTAACAAAAATTTAACGCGAATTAATTCTGTGGAATGTGTGTCAGTTAGGGTGTGGAAAGTCCC
CAGGCTCCCCAGGCAGGCAGAAGTATGCAAAGCATGCATCTCAATTAGTCAGCAACCAGGTGTGGAAAGT
CCCCAGGCTCCCCAGCAGGCAGAAGTATGCAAAGCATGCATCTCAATTAGTCAGCAACCATAGTCCCGCC
CCTAACTCCGCCCATCCCGCCCCTAACTCCGCCCAGTTCCGCCCATTCTCCGCCCCATGGCTGACTAATT
TTTTTTATTTATGCAGAGGCCGAGGCCGCCTCTGCCTCTGAGCTATTCCAGAAGTAGTGAGGAGGCTTTT
TTGGAGGCCTAGGCTTTTGCAAAAAGCTCCCGGGAGCTTGTATATCCATTTTCGGATCTGATCAGCACGT
GTTGACAATTAATCATCGGCATAGTATATCGGCATAGTATAATACGACAAGGTGAGGAACTAAACCATGG
CCAAGCCTTTGTCTCAAGAAGAATCCACCCTCATTGAAAGAGCAACGGCTACAATCAACAGCATCCCCAT
CTCTGAAGACTACAGCGTCGCCAGCGCAGCTCTCTCTAGCGACGGCCGCATCTTCACTGGTGTCAATGTA
TATCATTTTACTGGGGGACCTTGTGCAGAACTCGTGGTGCTGGGCACTGCTGCTGCTGCGGCAGCTGGCA
ACCTGACTTGTATCGTCGCGATCGGAAATGAGAACAGGGGCATCTTGAGCCCCTGCGGACGGTGTCGACA
GGTGCTTCTCGATCTGCATCCTGGGATCAAAGCGATAGTGAAGGACAGTGATGGACAGCCGACGGCAGTT
GGGATTCGTGAATTGCTGCCCTCTGGTTATGTGTGGGAGGGCTAAGCACTTCGTGGCCGAGGAGCAGGAC
TGACACGTGCTACGAGATTTCGATTCCACCGCCGCCTTCTATGAAAGGTTGGGCTTCGGAATCGTTTTCC
GGGACGCCGGCTGGATGATCCTCCAGCGCGGGGATCTCATGCTGGAGTTCTTCGCCCACCCCAACTTGTT
TATTGCAGCTTATAATGGTTACAAATAAAGCAATAGCATCACAAATTTCACAAATAAAGCATTTTTTTCA
CTGCATTCTAGTTGTGGTTTGTCCAAACTCATCAATGTATCTTATCATGTCTGTATACCGTCGACCTCTA
GCTAGAGCTTGGCGTAATCATGGTCATAGCTGTTTCCTGTGTGAAATTGTTATCCGCTCACAATTCCACA
CAACATACGAGCCGGAAGCATAAAGTGTAAAGCCTGGGGTGCCTAATGAGTGAGCTAACTCACATTAATT
GCGTTGCGCTCACTGCCCGCTTTCCAGTCGGGAAACCTGTCGTGCCAGCTGCATTAATGAATCGGCCAAC
GCGCGGGGAGAGGCGGTTTGCGTATTGGGCGCTCTTCCGCTTCCTCGCTCACTGACTCGCTGCGCTCGGT
CGTTCGGCTGCGGCGAGCGGTATCAGCTCACTCAAAGGCGGTAATACGGTTATCCACAGAATCAGGGGAT
AACGCAGGAAAGAACATGTGAGCAAAAGGCCAGCAAAAGGCCAGGAACCGTAAAAAGGCCGCGTTGCTGG
CGTTTTTCCATAGGCTCCGCCCCCCTGACGAGCATCACAAAAATCGACGCTCAAGTCAGAGGTGGCGAAA
CCCGACAGGACTATAAAGATACCAGGCGTTTCCCCCTGGAAGCTCCCTCGTGCGCTCTCCTGTTCCGACC
CTGCCGCTTACCGGATACCTGTCCGCCTTTCTCCCTTCGGGAAGCGTGGCGCTTTCTCAATGCTCACGCT
GTAGGTATCTCAGTTCGGTGTAGGTCGTTCGCTCCAAGCTGGGCTGTGTGCACGAACCCCCCGTTCAGCC
CGACCGCTGCGCCTTATCCGGTAACTATCGTCTTGAGTCCAACCCGGTAAGACACGACTTATCGCCACTG
GCAGCAGCCACTGGTAACAGGATTAGCAGAGCGAGGTATGTAGGCGGTGCTACAGAGTTCTTGAAGTGGT
GGCCTAACTACGGCTACACTAGAAGGACAGTATTTGGTATCTGCGCTCTGCTGAAGCCAGTTACCTTCGG
AAAAAGAGTTGGTAGCTCTTGATCCGGCAAACAAACCACCGCTGGTAGCGGTGGTTTTTTTGTTTGCAAG
CAGCAGATTACGCGCAGAAAAAAAGGATCTCAAGAAGATCCTTTGATCTTTTCTACGGGGTCTGACGCTC
AGTGGAACGAAAACTCACGTTAAGGGATTTTGGTCATGAGATTATCAAAAAGGATCTTCACCTAGATCCT
TTTAAATTAAAAATGAAGTTTTAAATCAATCTAAAGTATATATGAGTAAACTTGGTCTGACAGTTACCAA
TGCTTAATCAGTGAGGCACCTATCTCAGCGATCTGTCTATTTCGTTCATCCATAGTTGCCTGACTCCCCG
TCGTGTAGATAACTACGATACGGGAGGGCTTACCATCTGGCCCCAGTGCTGCAATGATACCGCGAGACCC
ACGCTCACCGGCTCCAGATTTATCAGCAATAAACCAGCCAGCCGGAAGGGCCGAGCGCAGAAGTGGTCCT
GCAACTTTATCCGCCTCCATCCAGTCTATTAATTGTTGCCGGGAAGCTAGAGTAAGTAGTTCGCCAGTTA
ATAGTTTGCGCAACGTTGTTGCCATTGCTACAGGCATCGTGGTGTCACGCTCGTCGTTTGGTATGGCTTC
ATTCAGCTCCGGTTCCCAACGATCAAGGCGAGTTACATGATCCCCCATGTTGTGCAAAAAAGCGGTTAGC
TCCTTCGGTCCTCCGATCGTTGTCAGAAGTAAGTTGGCCGCAGTGTTATCACTCATGGTTATGGCAGCAC
TGCATAATTCTCTTACTGTCATGCCATCCGTAAGATGCTTTTCTGTGACTGGTGAGTACTCAACCAAGTC
ATTCTGAGAATAGTGTATGCGGCGACCGAGTTGCTCTTGCCCGGCGTCAATACGGGATAATACCGCGCCA
CATAGCAGAACTTTAAAAGTGCTCATCATTGGAAAACGTTCTTCGGGGCGAAAACTCTCAAGGATCTTAC
CGCTGTTGAGATCCAGTTCGATGTAACCCACTCGTGCACCCAACTGATCTTCAGCATCTTTTACTTTCAC
CAGCGTTTCTGGGTGAGCAAAAACAGGAAGGCAAAATGCCGCAAAAAAGGGAATAAGGGCGACACGGAAA
TGTTGAATACTCATACTCTTCCTTTTTCAATATTATTGAAGCATTTATCAGGGTTATTGTCTCATGAGCG
GATACATATTTGAATGTATTTAGAAAAATAAACAAATAGGGGTTCCGCGCACATTTCCCCGAAAAGTGCC
ACCTGACGTC
