>Addgene plasmid #37798 | PIGAZFN-L2 | addgene partial sequence | sequence record 49319 | CMV_fwd
AGCTCTCTGGCTAACTAGAGAACCCACTGCTTACTGGCTTATCGAAATTAATACGACTCACTATAGGGAG
ACCCAAGCTGGCTAGCACCATGGGACCTAAGAAAAAGAGGAAGGTGGCGGCCGCTGACTACAAGGATGAC
GACGATAAATCTAGACCCGGGGAGCGCCCCTTCCAGTGTCGCATTTGCATGCGGAACTTTTCGGACGGCA
GCACGCTTAACAGGCATACCCGTACTCATACCGGTGAAAAACCGTTTCAGTGTCGGATCTGTATGCGAAA
TTTCTCCCAGGGGAGCAGCTTGAGGCGGCATCTACGTACGCACACCGGCGAGAAGCCATTCCAATGCCGA
ATATGCATGCGCAACTTCAGTATCAGCCACAACCTGGCGCGGCACCTAAAAACCCACCTGAGGGGATCCC
AACTAGTCAAAAGTGAACTGGAGGAGAAGAAATCTGAACTTCGTCATAAATTGAAATATGTGCCTCATGA
ATATATTGAATTAATTGAAATTGCCAGAAATTCCACTCAGGATAGAATTCTTGAAATGAAGGTAATGGAA
TTTTTTATGAAAGTTTATGGATATAGAGGTAAACATTTGGGTGGATCAAGGAAACCGGACGGAGCAATTT
ATACTGTCGGATCTCCTATTGATTACGGTGTGATCGTGGATACTAAAGCTTATAGCGGAGGTTATAATCT
GCCAATTGGCCAAGCAGATGAAATGCAACGATATGTCGAAGAAAATCAAACACGAAACAAACATATCAAC
CCTAATGAATGGTGGAAAGTCTATCCATCTTCTGTAACGGAATTTAAGTTTTTATTTGTGAGTGGTCACT
TTAAAGGAAACTACAAAGCTCAGCTTACACGATTAAATCATATCACTAATTGTAA
