>Addgene plasmid #37798 | PIGAZFN-L2 | addgene partial sequence | sequence record 49322 | BGH-rev 5'-TAGAAGGCACAGTCGAGG-3'
GTATGCGAAATTTCTCCCAGGGGAGCAGCTTGAGGCGGCATCTACGTACGCACACCGGCGAGAAGCCATT
CCAATGCCGAATATGCATGCGCAACTTCAGTATCAGCCACAACCTGGCGCGGCACCTAAAAACCCACCTG
AGGGGATCCCAACTAGTCAAAAGTGAACTGGAGGAGAAGAAATCTGAACTTCGTCATAAATTGAAATATG
TGCCTCATGAATATATTGAATTAATTGAAATTGCCAGAAATTCCACTCAGGATAGAATTCTTGAAATGAA
GGTAATGGAATTTTTTATGAAAGTTTATGGATATAGAGGTAAACATTTGGGTGGATCAAGGAAACCGGAC
GGAGCAATTTATACTGTCGGATCTCCTATTGATTACGGTGTGATCGTGGATACTAAAGCTTATAGCGGAG
GTTATAATCTGCCAATTGGCCAAGCAGATGAAATGCAACGATATGTCGAAGAAAATCAAACACGAAACAA
ACATATCAACCCTAATGAATGGTGGAAAGTCTATCCATCTTCTGTAACGGAATTTAAGTTTTTATTTGTG
AGTGGTCACTTTAAAGGAAACTACAAAGCTCAGCTTACACGATTAAATCATATCACTAATTGTAATGGAG
CTGTTCTTAGTGTAGAAGAGCTTTTAATTGGTGGAGAAATGATTAAAGCCGGCACATTAACCTTAGAGGA
AGTGAGACGGAAATTTAATAACGGCGAGATAAACTTTTAAGGGCCCTTCGAAGGTAAGCCTATCCCTAAC
CCTCTCCTCGGTCTCGATTCTACGCGTACCGGTCATCATCACCATCACCATGAGTAC
